>Addgene plasmid #232732 | pX459_CDC45_sgRNA | addgene full sequence | sequence record 465449 | Addgene NGS Result
CTGAGAAAGAAACTGGTGGACAGCACCGACAAGGCCGACCTGCGGCTGATCTATCTGGCCCTGGCCCACA
TGATCAAGTTCCGGGGCCACTTCCTGATCGAGGGCGACCTGAACCCCGACAACAGCGACGTGGACAAGCT
GTTCATCCAGCTGGTGCAGACCTACAACCAGCTGTTCGAGGAAAACCCCATCAACGCCAGCGGCGTGGAC
GCCAAGGCCATCCTGTCTGCCAGACTGAGCAAGAGCAGACGGCTGGAAAATCTGATCGCCCAGCTGCCCG
GCGAGAAGAAGAATGGCCTGTTCGGAAACCTGATTGCCCTGAGCCTGGGCCTGACCCCCAACTTCAAGAG
CAACTTCGACCTGGCCGAGGATGCCAAACTGCAGCTGAGCAAGGACACCTACGACGACGACCTGGACAAC
CTGCTGGCCCAGATCGGCGACCAGTACGCCGACCTGTTTCTGGCCGCCAAGAACCTGTCCGACGCCATCC
TGCTGAGCGACATCCTGAGAGTGAACACCGAGATCACCAAGGCCCCCCTGAGCGCCTCTATGATCAAGAG
ATACGACGAGCACCACCAGGACCTGACCCTGCTGAAAGCTCTCGTGCGGCAGCAGCTGCCTGAGAAGTAC
AAAGAGATTTTCTTCGACCAGAGCAAGAACGGCTACGCCGGCTACATTGACGGCGGAGCCAGCCAGGAAG
AGTTCTACAAGTTCATCAAGCCCATCCTGGAAAAGATGGACGGCACCGAGGAACTGCTCGTGAAGCTGAA
CAGAGAGGACCTGCTGCGGAAGCAGCGGACCTTCGACAACGGCAGCATCCCCCACCAGATCCACCTGGGA
GAGCTGCACGCCATTCTGCGGCGGCAGGAAGATTTTTACCCATTCCTGAAGGACAACCGGGAAAAGATCG
AGAAGATCCTGACCTTCCGCATCCCCTACTACGTGGGCCCTCTGGCCAGGGGAAACAGCAGATTCGCCTG
GATGACCAGAAAGAGCGAGGAAACCATCACCCCCTGGAACTTCGAGGAAGTGGTGGACAAGGGCGCTTCC
GCCCAGAGCTTCATCGAGCGGATGACCAACTTCGATAAGAACCTGCCCAACGAGAAGGTGCTGCCCAAGC
ACAGCCTGCTGTACGAGTACTTCACCGTGTATAACGAGCTGACCAAAGTGAAATACGTGACCGAGGGAAT
GAGAAAGCCCGCCTTCCTGAGCGGCGAGCAGAAAAAGGCCATCGTGGACCTGCTGTTCAAGACCAACCGG
AAAGTGACCGTGAAGCAGCTGAAAGAGGACTACTTCAAGAAAATCGAGTGCTTCGACTCCGTGGAAATCT
CCGGCGTGGAAGATCGGTTCAACGCCTCCCTGGGCACATACCACGATCTGCTGAAAATTATCAAGGACAA
GGACTTCCTGGACAATGAGGAAAACGAGGACATTCTGGAAGATATCGTGCTGACCCTGACACTGTTTGAG
GACAGAGAGATGATCGAGGAACGGCTGAAAACCTATGCCCACCTGTTCGACGACAAAGTGATGAAGCAGC
TGAAGCGGCGGAGATACACCGGCTGGGGCAGGCTGAGCCGGAAGCTGATCAACGGCATCCGGGACAAGCA
GTCCGGCAAGACAATCCTGGATTTCCTGAAGTCCGACGGCTTCGCCAACAGAAACTTCATGCAGCTGATC
CACGACGACAGCCTGACCTTTAAAGAGGACATCCAGAAAGCCCAGGTGTCCGGCCAGGGCGATAGCCTGC
ACGAGCACATTGCCAATCTGGCCGGCAGCCCCGCCATTAAGAAGGGCATCCTGCAGACAGTGAAGGTGGT
GGACGAGCTCGTGAAAGTGATGGGCCGGCACAAGCCCGAGAACATCGTGATCGAAATGGCCAGAGAGAAC
CAGACCACCCAGAAGGGACAGAAGAACAGCCGCGAGAGAATGAAGCGGATCGAAGAGGGCATCAAAGAGC
TGGGCAGCCAGATCCTGAAAGAACACCCCGTGGAAAACACCCAGCTGCAGAACGAGAAGCTGTACCTGTA
CTACCTGCAGAATGGGCGGGATATGTACGTGGACCAGGAACTGGACATCAACCGGCTGTCCGACTACGAT
GTGGACCATATCGTGCCTCAGAGCTTTCTGAAGGACGACTCCATCGACAACAAGGTGCTGACCAGAAGCG
ACAAGAACCGGGGCAAGAGCGACAACGTGCCCTCCGAAGAGGTCGTGAAGAAGATGAAGAACTACTGGCG
GCAGCTGCTGAACGCCAAGCTGATTACCCAGAGAAAGTTCGACAATCTGACCAAGGCCGAGAGAGGCGGC
CTGAGCGAACTGGATAAGGCCGGCTTCATCAAGAGACAGCTGGTGGAAACCCGGCAGATCACAAAGCACG
TGGCACAGATCCTGGACTCCCGGATGAACACTAAGTACGACGAGAATGACAAGCTGATCCGGGAAGTGAA
AGTGATCACCCTGAAGTCCAAGCTGGTGTCCGATTTCCGGAAGGATTTCCAGTTTTACAAAGTGCGCGAG
ATCAACAACTACCACCACGCCCACGACGCCTACCTGAACGCCGTCGTGGGAACCGCCCTGATCAAAAAGT
ACCCTAAGCTGGAAAGCGAGTTCGTGTACGGCGACTACAAGGTGTACGACGTGCGGAAGATGATCGCCAA
GAGCGAGCAGGAAATCGGCAAGGCTACCGCCAAGTACTTCTTCTACAGCAACATCATGAACTTTTTCAAG
ACCGAGATTACCCTGGCCAACGGCGAGATCCGGAAGCGGCCTCTGATCGAGACAAACGGCGAAACCGGGG
AGATCGTGTGGGATAAGGGCCGGGATTTTGCCACCGTGCGGAAAGTGCTGAGCATGCCCCAAGTGAATAT
CGTGAAAAAGACCGAGGTGCAGACAGGCGGCTTCAGCAAAGAGTCTATCCTGCCCAAGAGGAACAGCGAT
AAGCTGATCGCCAGAAAGAAGGACTGGGACCCTAAGAAGTACGGCGGCTTCGACAGCCCCACCGTGGCCT
ATTCTGTGCTGGTGGTGGCCAAAGTGGAAAAGGGCAAGTCCAAGAAACTGAAGAGTGTGAAAGAGCTGCT
GGGGATCACCATCATGGAAAGAAGCAGCTTCGAGAAGAATCCCATCGACTTTCTGGAAGCCAAGGGCTAC
AAAGAAGTGAAAAAGGACCTGATCATCAAGCTGCCTAAGTACTCCCTGTTCGAGCTGGAAAACGGCCGGA
AGAGAATGCTGGCCTCTGCCGGCGAACTGCAGAAGGGAAACGAACTGGCCCTGCCCTCCAAATATGTGAA
CTTCCTGTACCTGGCCAGCCACTATGAGAAGCTGAAGGGCTCCCCCGAGGATAATGAGCAGAAACAGCTG
TTTGTGGAACAGCACAAGCACTACCTGGACGAGATCATCGAGCAGATCAGCGAGTTCTCCAAGAGAGTGA
TCCTGGCCGACGCTAATCTGGACAAAGTGCTGTCCGCCTACAACAAGCACCGGGATAAGCCCATCAGAGA
GCAGGCCGAGAATATCATCCACCTGTTTACCCTGACCAATCTGGGAGCCCCTGCCGCCTTCAAGTACTTT
GACACCACCATCGACCGGAAGAGGTACACCAGCACCAAAGAGGTGCTGGACGCCACCCTGATCCACCAGA
GCATCACCGGCCTGTACGAGACACGGATCGACCTGTCTCAGCTGGGAGGCGACAAAAGGCCGGCGGCCAC
GAAAAAGGCCGGCCAGGCAAAAAAGAAAAAGGAATTCGGCAGTGGAGAGGGCAGAGGAAGTCTGCTAACA
TGCGGTGACGTCGAGGAGAATCCTGGCCCAATGACCGAGTACAAGCCCACGGTGCGCCTCGCCACCCGCG
ACGACGTCCCCAGGGCCGTACGCACCCTCGCCGCCGCGTTCGCCGACTACCCCGCCACGCGCCACACCGT
CGATCCGGACCGCCACATCGAGCGGGTCACCGAGCTGCAAGAACTCTTCCTCACGCGCGTCGGGCTCGAC
ATCGGCAAGGTGTGGGTCGCGGACGACGGCGCCGCGGTGGCGGTCTGGACCACGCCGGAGAGCGTCGAAG
CGGGGGCGGTGTTCGCCGAGATCGGCCCGCGCATGGCCGAGTTGAGCGGTTCCCGGCTGGCCGCGCAGCA
ACAGATGGAAGGCCTCCTGGCGCCGCACCGGCCCAAGGAGCCCGCGTGGTTCCTGGCCACCGTCGGAGTC
TCGCCCGACCACCAGGGCAAGGGTCTGGGCAGCGCCGTCGTGCTCCCCGGAGTGGAGGCGGCCGAGCGCG
CCGGGGTGCCCGCCTTCCTGGAGACCTCCGCGCCCCGCAACCTCCCCTTCTACGAGCGGCTCGGCTTCAC
CGTCACCGCCGACGTCGAGGTGCCCGAAGGACCGCGCACCTGGTGCATGACCCGCAAGCCCGGTGCCTGA
GAATTCTAACTAGAGCTCGCTGATCAGCCTCGACTGTGCCTTCTAGTTGCCAGCCATCTGTTGTTTGCCC
CTCCCCCGTGCCTTCCTTGACCCTGGAAGGTGCCACTCCCACTGTCCTTTCCTAATAAAATGAGGAAATT
GCATCGCATTGTCTGAGTAGGTGTCATTCTATTCTGGGGGGTGGGGTGGGGCAGGACAGCAAGGGGGAGG
ATTGGGAAGAGAATAGCAGGCATGCTGGGGAGCGGCCGCAGGAACCCCTAGTGATGGAGTTGGCCACTCC
CTCTCTGCGCGCTCGCTCGCTCACTGAGGCCGGGCGACCAAAGGTCGCCCGACGCCCGGGCTTTGCCCGG
GCGGCCTCAGTGAGCGAGCGAGCGCGCAGCTGCCTGCAGGGGCGCCTGATGCGGTATTTTCTCCTTACGC
ATCTGTGCGGTATTTCACACCGCATA
[95 nt withheld, positions 4857-4951]
T
[46 nt withheld, positions 4953-4998]
C
[141 nt withheld, positions 5000-5140]
CCTTTGACGTTGGAGTCCACGTTCTTT
[37 nt withheld, positions 5168-5204]
ACTCTATCTCGGGCTATTCTTTTGATTTATAAGGGATTTTGCCGATTTCGGTCTATTGGTTAAAAAATGA
GCTGATTTAACAAAAATTTAACGCGAATTTTAACAAAATATTAACGTTTACAATTTTATGGTGCACTCTC
AGTACAATCTGCTCTGATGCCGCATAGTTAAGCCAGCCCCGACACCCGCCAACACCCGCTGACGCGCCCT
GACGGGCTTGTCTGCTCCCGGCATCCGCTTACAGACAAGCTGTGACCGTCTCCGGGAGCTGCATGTGTCA
GAGGTTTTCACCGTCATCACCGAAACGCGCGAGACGAAAGGGCCTCGTGATACGCCTATTTTTATAGGTT
AATGTCATGATAATAATGGTTTCTTAGACGTCAGGTGGCACTTTTCGGGGAAATGTGCGCGGAACCCCTA
TTTGTTTATTTTTCTAAATACATTCAAATATGTATCCGCTCATGAGACAATAACCCTGATAAATGCTTCA
ATAATATTGAAAAAGGAAGAGTATGAGTATTCAACATTTCCGTGTCGCCCTTATTCCCTTTTTTGCGGCA
TTTTGCCTTCCTGTTTTTGCTCACCCAGAAACGCTGGTGAAAGTAAAAGATGCTGAAGATCAGTTGGGTG
CACGAGTGGGTTACATCGAACTGGATCTCAACAGCGGTAAGATCCTTGAGAGTTTTCGCCCCGAAGAACG
TTTTCCAATGATGAGCACTTTTAAAGTTCTGCTATGTGGCGCGGTATTATCCCGTATTGACGCCGGGCAA
GAGCAACTCGGTCGCCGCATACACTATTCTCAGAATGACTTGGTTGAGTACTCACCAGTCACAGAAAAGC
ATCTTACGGATGGCATGACAGTAAGAGAATTATGCAGTGCTGCCATAACCATGAGTGATAACACTGCGGC
CAACTTACTTCTGACAACGATCGGAGGACCGAAGGAGCTAACCGCTTTTTTGCACAACATGGGGGATCAT
GTAACTCGCCTTGATCGTTGGGAACCGGAGCTGAATGAAGCCATACCAAACGACGAGCGTGACACCACGA
TGCCTGTAGCAATGGCAACAACGTTGCGCAAACTATTAACTGGCGAACTACTTACTCTAGCTTCCCGGCA
ACAATTAATAGACTGGATGGAGGCGGATAAAGTTGCAGGACCACTTCTGCGCTCGGCCCTTCCGGCTGGC
TGGTTTATTGCTGATAAATCTGGAGCCGGTGAGCGTGGAAGCCGCGGTATCATTGCAGCACTGGGGCCAG
ATGGTAAGCCCTCCCGTATCGTAGTTATCTACACGACGGGGAGTCAGGCAACTATGGATGAACGAAATAG
ACAGATCGCTGAGATAGGTGCCTCACTGATTAAGCATTGGTAACTGTCAGACCAAGTTTACTCATATATA
CTTTAGATTGATTTAAAACTTCATTTTTAATTTAAAAGGATCTAGGTGAAGATCCTTTTTGATAATCTCA
TGACCAAAATCCCTTAACGTGAGTTTTCGTTCCACTGAGCGTCAGACCCCGTAGAAAAGATCAAAGGATC
TTCTTGAGATCCTTTTTTTCTGCGCGTAATCTGCTGCTTGCAAACAAAAAAACCACCGCTACCAGCGGTG
GTTTGTTTGCCGGATCAAGAGCTACCAACTCTTTTTCCGAAGGTAACTGGCTTCAGCAGAGCGCAGATAC
CAAATACTGTTCTTCTAGTGTAGCCGTAGTTAGGCCACCACTTCAAGAACTCTGTAGCACCGCCTACATA
CCTCGCTCTGCTAATCCTGTTACCAGTGGCTGCTGCCAGTGGCGATAAGTCGTGTCTTACCGGGTTGGAC
TCAAGACGATAGTTACCGGATAAGGCGCAGCGGTCGGGCTGAACGGGGGGTTCGTGCACACAGCCCAGCT
TGGAGCGAACGACCTACACCGAACTGAGATACCTACAGCGTGAGCTATGAGAAAGCGCCACGCTTCCCGA
AGGGAGAAAGGCGGACAGGTATCCGGTAAGCGGCAGGGTCGGAACAGGAGAGCGCACGAGGGAGCTTCCA
GGGGGAAACGCCTGGTATCTTTATAGTCCTGTCGGGTTTCGCCACCTCTGACTTGAGCGTCGATTTTTGT
GATGCTCGTCAGGGGGGCGGAGCCTATGGAAAAACGCCAGCAACGCGGCCTTTTTACGGTTCCTGGCCTT
TTGCTGGCCTTTTGCTCACATGTGAGGGCCTATTTCCCATGATTCCTTCATATTTGCATATACGATACAA
GGCTGTTAGAGAGATAATTGGAATTAATTTGACTGTAAACACAAAGATATTAGTACAAAATACGTGACGT
AGAAAGTAATAATTTCTTGGGTAGTTTGCAGTTTTAAAATTATGTTTTAAAATGGACTATCATATGCTTA
CCGTAACTTGAAAGTATTTCGATTTCTTGGCTTTATATATCTTGTGGAAAGGACGAAACACCGTGTCCTA
GGGTGAGTTACAGGTTTTAGAGCTAGAAATAGCAAGTTAAAATAAGGCTAGTCCGTTATCAACTTGAAAA
AGTGGCACCGAGTCGGTGCTTTTTTGTTTTAGAGCTAGAAATAGCAAGTTAAAATAAGGCTAGTCCGTTT
TTAGCGCGTGCGCCAATTCTGCAGACAAATGGCTCTAGAGGTACCCGTTACATAACTTACGGTAAATGGC
CCGCCTGGCTGACCGCCCAACGACCCCCGCCCATTGACGTCAATAGTAACGCCAATAGGGACTTTCCATT
GACGTCAATGGGTGGAGTATTTACGGTAAACTGCCCACTTGGCAGTACATCAAGTGTATCATATGCCAAG
TACGCCCCCTATTGACGTCAATGACGGTAAATGGCCCGCCTGGCATTGTGCCCAGTACATGACCTTATGG
GACTTTCCTACTTGGCAGTACATCTACGTATTAGTCATCGCTATTACCATGGTCGAGGTGAGCCCCACGT
TCTGCTTCACTCTCCCCATCTCCCCCCCCTCCCCACCCCCAATTTTGTATTTATTTATTTTTTAATTATT
TTGTGCAGCGATGGGGGCGGGGGGGGGGGGGGGGCGCGCCCCGGGCGGGGCGGGGGGGGGGGGGGGGGGG
GGGGGGGGGGGGCGAGGGGGAGAGGTGCGGCGGCAGCCAATCAGAGCGGCGCGCTCCGAAAGTTTCCTTT
TATGGCGAGGCGGCGGCGGCGGCGGCCCTATAAAAAGCGAAGCGCGCGGCGGGCGGGAGTCGCTGCGCGC
TGCCTTCGCCCCGTGCCCCGCTCCGCCGCCGCCTCGCGCCGCCCGCCCCGGCTCTGACTGACCGCGTTAC
TCCCACAGGTGAGCGGGCGGGACGGCCCTTCTCCTCCGGGCTGTAATTAGCTGAGCAAGAGGTAAGGGTT
TAAGGGATGGTTGGTTGGTGGGGTATTAATGTTTAATTACCTGGAGCACCTGCCTGAAATCACTTTTTTT
CAGGTTGGACCGGTGCCACCATGGACTATAAGGACCACGACGGAGACTACAAGGATCATGATATTGATTA
CAAAGACGATGACGATAAGATGGCCCCAAAGAAGAAGCGGAAGGTCGGTATCCACGGAGTCCCAGCAGCC
GACAAGAAGTACAGCATCGGCCTGGACATCGGCACCAACTCTGTGGGCTGGGCCGTGATCACCGACGAGT
ACAAGGTGCCCAGCAAGAAATTCAAGGTGCTGGGCAACACCGACCGGCACAGCATCAAGAAGAACCTGAT
CGGAGCCCTGCTGTTCGACAGCGGCGAAACAGCCGAGGCCACCCGGCTGAAGAGAACCGCCAGAAGAAGA
TACACCAGACGGAAGAACCGGATCTGCTATCTGCAAGAGATCTTCAGCAACGAGATGGCCAAGGTGGACG
ACAGCTTCTTCCACAGACTGGAAGAGTCCTTCCTGGTGGAAGAGGATAAGAAGCACGAGCGGCACCCCAT
CTTCGGCAACATCGTGGACGAGGTGGCCTACCACGAGAAGTACCCCACCATCTACCAC
Features (pLannotate 1.2.2; 19 found; start..end, strand, type, name):
   1195..3693    +  CDS            Cas9(C): C-terminal portion of Streptococcus pyogenes Cas9 (Zetsche et al., 2015)
   3694..3741    +  CDS            nucleoplasmin NLS: bipartite nuclear localization signal from nucleoplasmin
   3811..4410    +  CDS            PuroR (fragment): puromycin N-acetyltransferase; pac from Streptomyces; confers resistance to puromycin
   4444..4555    +  polyA_signal   bGH poly(A) signal: bovine growth hormone polyadenylation signal
   4660..4800    +  repeat_region  AAV2 ITR: inverted terminal repeat of adeno-associated virus serotype 2 inverted
   4805..4856    -  misc_feature   bom (fragment): basis of mobility region from pBR322
   4875..5330    +  rep_origin     f1 ori (sequence partly withheld): f1 bacteriophage origin of replication; arrow indicates direction of (+) strand synthesis
   5331..5380    -  misc_feature   bom (fragment): basis of mobility region from pBR322
   5482..5517    -  CDS            rop (fragment): Rop protein, which maintains plasmids at low copy number; rop
   5612..5716    +  promoter       AmpR promoter: bla
   5717..6577    +  CDS            AmpR: β-lactamase; bla; confers resistance to ampicillin, carbenicillin, and related antibiotics
   6748..7336    +  rep_origin     ori: high-copy-number ColE1/pMB1/pBR322/pUC origin of replication
   7398..7638    +  promoter       U6 promoter: RNA polymerase III promoter for human U6 snRNA
   7668..7743    +  misc_RNA       gRNA scaffold: guide RNA scaffold for the Streptococcus pyogenes CRISPR/Cas9 system
   7750..7793    +  misc_RNA       gRNA scaffold (fragment): guide RNA scaffold for the Streptococcus pyogenes CRISPR/Cas9 system
   7840..8125    +  enhancer       CMV enhancer: human cytomegalovirus immediate early enhancer; contains an 18-bp deletion relative to the standard CMV enhancer
   8127..8409    +  promoter       chicken β-actin promoter: No description available
   8410..8637    +  intron         hybrid intron: hybrid between chicken β-actin (CBA) and minute virus of mice (MMV) introns (Gray et al., 2011)
   8775..1194    +  CDS            Cas9(N) (across the origin): N-terminal portion of Streptococcus pyogenes Cas9 (Zetsche et al., 2015)
