[The description below was written by a language model from this plasmid's Addgene catalogue record and pLannotate feature annotations shown in this document.]
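Description:
pX459_CDC45_sgRNA is an all-in-one CRISPR/Cas9 plasmid built on the PX459 backbone for transient expression in mammalian cells, carrying a single 20-nt guide directed against human CDC45. It is propagated in E. coli through a high-copy ColE1/pUC-type origin with ampicillin selection (AmpR under its own bla promoter). An f1 phage origin is also present. The annotation additionally picks up an AAV2 inverted terminal repeat and short bom and rop fragments, which appear to be backbone remnants rather than functional parts of the design.

Two expression units make up the payload. A human U6 RNA polymerase III promoter drives the CDC45-targeting spacer fused to the Streptococcus pyogenes guide RNA scaffold. The table also lists a partial second scaffold match just downstream, whose significance the record does not explain. The second unit uses a CMV enhancer, chicken β-actin promoter and hybrid intron to express S. pyogenes Cas9. The annotation tool splits Cas9 into N- and C-terminal portions spanning the sequence origin, but the two are contiguous and form one full-length reading frame. Cas9 ends in a nucleoplasmin nuclear localization signal and is followed by a puromycin N-acetyltransferase coding region and a bGH polyadenylation signal, so transfected cells can be enriched with puromycin. The short linker between Cas9 and PuroR is not annotated.

According to the record, the plasmid is used to generate cell lines with a dTAG degron knocked in at the C-terminus of CDC45. It provides the nuclease and guide for cutting the locus. The dTAG donor template is not part of this construct and would have to be supplied separately.
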