Addgene plasmid #232732: pX459_CDC45_sgRNA
Purpose: Generates CDC45 dTAG C ternimal knock-in cell lines
Depositing lab: Junjie Chen. Depositing organization: University of Texas MD Anderson Cancer Center.
Backbone
  Vector backbone: PX459
  Vector type: Mammalian Expression, Bacterial Expression
  Selectable markers: Puromycin
Growth in bacteria
  Bacterial resistance: Ampicillin, 100 μg/mL
  Growth temperature: 37°C
  Growth strain: NEB Stable
  Copy number: High Copy
Gene/Insert
  Gene/Insert name: CDC45
  gRNA/shRNA sequence: tgtc ctagg gtgag ttac ag
  Species: H. sapiens (human)
  Insert size (bp): 20
  Mutation: NO
  Entrez Gene: CDC45 (a.k.a. CDC45L, CDC45L2, MGORS7, PORC-PI-1)
  Cloning method: Restriction Enzyme; 5′ cloning site hU6-F (unknown if destroyed)
Terms and licenses: Academic/Nonprofit Terms; Industry Terms: Not Available to Industry
How to cite: pX459_CDC45_sgRNA was a gift from Junjie Chen (Addgene plasmid # 232732 ; http://n2t.net/addgene:232732 ; RRID:Addgene_232732)
