>Addgene plasmid #232732 | pX459_CDC45_sgRNA | depositor partial sequence | sequence record 457701 | hU6-F
AGGATCAGCGGATCAGCCTC
